Addgene plasmid #59993: Gal4pBS1-Pleum
Purpose: Contains a promoter of a gal binding site coupled with a core promoter derived from native Leucine promoter.
Depositing lab: Hal Alper. Depositing organization: University of Texas at Austin. Publication: Controlling promoter strength and regulation in Saccharomyces cerevisiae using synthetic hybrid promoters. Blazeck J, Garg R, Reed B, Alper HS. Biotechnol Bioeng. 2012 Nov;109(11):2884-95. doi: 10.1002/bit.24552. Epub 2012 May 17. PubMed 22565375.
Backbone
  Vector backbone: p416
  Backbone size w/o insert (bp): 6000
  Vector type: Yeast Expression, Synthetic Biology ; Yeast synthetic hybrid promoter construct
Growth in bacteria
  Bacterial resistance: Ampicillin, 100 μg/mL
  Growth temperature: 37°C
  Growth strain: DH10B
  Copy number: High Copy
Gene/Insert
  Gene/Insert name: promoter
  Species: S. cerevisiae (budding yeast)
  Cloning method: Restriction Enzyme; 5′ cloning site hindiii (not destroyed); 3′ cloning site xbai (not destroyed)
  Sequencing primers: 5′ agtc; 3′ agtc
Terms and licenses: Academic/Nonprofit Terms; Industry Terms: Not Available to Industry
How to cite: Gal4pBS1-Pleum was a gift from Hal Alper (Addgene plasmid # 59993 ; http://n2t.net/addgene:59993 ; RRID:Addgene_59993)
