[The description below was written by a language model from this plasmid's Addgene catalogue record and pLannotate feature annotations shown in this document.]
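Description:
Gal4pBS1-Pleum is a yeast–E. coli shuttle plasmid built on the p416 backbone, a low-copy centromeric vector for Saccharomyces cerevisiae. In yeast it is maintained through a CEN6/ARS element and selected by the URA3 auxotrophic marker, expressed from its own promoter, which can also be counterselected with 5-fluoroorotic acid. In bacteria it replicates to high copy from a ColE1/pUC-type origin and is selected with ampicillin through the β-lactamase gene. The backbone also carries pBluescript-derived remnants: an f1 phage origin, lacZα and lac promoter/operator fragments, and flanking T3 and T7 promoters.

The payload is a synthetic hybrid promoter cloned between HindIII and XbaI sites. It consists of a short Gal4 upstream activating sequence, annotated as a single binding-site fragment, placed immediately upstream of a core promoter fragment derived from the native S. cerevisiae LEU2 gene. In the annotated sequence, this hybrid element sits directly in front of a yeast-enhanced GFP coding sequence followed by the CYC1 terminator, so fluorescence provides a readout of promoter output. The design couples a minimal core promoter, which supplies the basal transcription machinery contacts, to a Gal4-responsive element that should confer galactose-dependent regulation.

The catalogue entry classes it as a synthetic biology tool, a yeast synthetic hybrid promoter construct. It belongs to work on controlling promoter strength and regulation in yeast by combining upstream activating elements with core promoters. It is suited to measuring or comparing the activity and inducibility of such a hybrid promoter. The promoter could presumably also be transferred to drive other genes, though the record does not state that use explicitly.
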