Features (pLannotate 1.2.2; 22 found; start..end, strand, type, name):
     38..54      +  protein_bind   UAS (fragment): upstream activating sequence mediating Gal4-dependent induction Gal4
     63..187     +  promoter       LEU2 promoter (fragment): S. cerevisiae LEU2
    197..913     +  CDS            yeGFP: yeast-enhanced green fluorescent protein codons optimized for translation in S. cerevisiae and C. albicans
    914..934     +  misc_feature   MCS (fragment): pBluescript multiple cloning site
    935..1169    +  terminator     CYC1 terminator (fragment): S. cerevisiae CYC1; transcription terminator for CYC1
   1184..1202    -  promoter       T7 promoter: promoter for bacteriophage T7 RNA polymerase
   1210..1365    +  CDS            lacZα (fragment): LacZα fragment of β-galactosidase; lacZ fragment
   1373..1828    +  rep_origin     f1 ori (sequence partly withheld): f1 bacteriophage origin of replication; arrow indicates direction of (+) strand synthesis
   1829..1880    -  misc_feature   bom (fragment): basis of mobility region from pBR322
   1959..2762    -  CDS            URA3: orotidine-5'-phosphate decarboxylase, required for uracil biosynthesis; S. cerevisiae URA3; yeast auxotrophic marker, counterselectable with 5-fluoroorotic acid (5-FOA)
   2763..2978    -  promoter       URA3 promoter: S. cerevisiae URA3
   2993..3042    -  misc_feature   bom (fragment): basis of mobility region from pBR322
   3144..3178    -  CDS            rop (fragment): Rop protein, which maintains plasmids at low copy number; rop
   3249..3752    -  misc_feature   CEN/ARS: S. cerevisiae CEN6 centromere fused to an autonomously replicating sequence
   3789..3893    +  promoter       AmpR promoter: bla
   3894..4754    +  CDS            AmpR: β-lactamase; bla; confers resistance to ampicillin, carbenicillin, and related antibiotics
   4925..5513    +  rep_origin     ori: high-copy-number ColE1/pMB1/pBR322/pUC origin of replication
   5696..5788    +  CDS            lacI (fragment): lac repressor; lacI; The lac repressor binds to the lac operator to inhibit transcription in E. coli. This inhibition can be relieved by adding lactose or isopropyl-β-D-thiogalactopyranoside (IPTG).
   5801..5822    +  protein_bind   CAP binding site: CAP binding activates transcription in the presence of cAMP. E. coli catabolite activator protein
   5837..5867    +  promoter       lac promoter: promoter for the E. coli lac operon
   5875..5891    +  protein_bind   lac operator: The lac repressor binds to the lac operator to inhibit transcription in E. coli. This inhibition can be relieved by adding lactose or isopropyl-β-D-thiogalactopyranoside (IPTG). lac repressor encoded by lacI
   5936..5954    +  promoter       T3 promoter: promoter for bacteriophage T3 RNA polymerase
>Addgene plasmid #59993 | Gal4pBS1-Pleum | depositor full sequence | sequence record 96588 | Gal4pBS1-Pleum sequence 5972 bps
CGGGATCCTTGGCGCGCCCCTTAATTAACGGAAGCTTCGGATTAGAAGCCGCCGGTTTAAACCAATATTA
TTTAAGGACCTATTGTTTTTTCCAATAGGTGGTTAGCAATCGTCTTACTTTCTAACTTTTCTTACCTTTT
ACATTTCAGCAATATATATATATATATTTCAAGGATATACCATTCTATCTAGAAAAATGTCTAAAGGTGA
AGAATTATTCACTGGTGTTGTCCCAATTTTGGTTGAATTAGATGGTGATGTTAATGGTCACAAATTTTCT
GTCTCCGGTGAAGGTGAAGGTGATGCTACTTACGGTAAATTGACCTTAAAATTTATTTGTACTACTGGTA
AATTGCCAGTTCCATGGCCAACCTTAGTCACTACTTTAGGTTATGGTTTGATGTGTTTTGCTAGATACCC
AGATCATATGAAACAACATGACTTTTTCAAGTCTGCCATGCCAGAAGGTTATGTTCAAGAAAGAACTATT
TTTTTCAAAGATGACGGTAACTACAAGACCAGAGCTGAAGTCAAGTTTGAAGGTGATACCTTAGTTAATA
GAATCGAATTAAAAGGTATTGATTTTAAAGAAGATGGTAACATTTTAGGTCACAAATTGGAATACAACTA
TAACTCTCACAATGTTTACATCATGGCTGACAAACAAAAGAATGGTATCAAAGTTAACTTCAAAATTAGA
CACAACATTGAAGATGGTTCTGTTCAATTAGCTGACCATTATCAACAAAATACTCCAATTGGTGATGGTC
CAGTCTTGTTACCAGACAACCATTACTTATCCTATCAATCTGCCTTATCCAAAGATCCAAACGAAAAGAG
AGACCACATGGTCTTGTTAGAATTTGTTACTGCTGCTGGTATTACCCATGGTATGGATGAATTGTACAAA
TAAATCGATACCGTCGACCTCGAGTCATGTAATTAGTTATGTCACGCTTACATTCACGCCCTCCTCCCAC
ATCCGCTCTAACCGAAAAGGAAGGAGTTAGACAACCTGAAGTCTAGGTCCCTATTTATTTTTTTTAATAG
TTATGTTAGTATTAAGAACGTTATTTATATTTCAAATTTTTCTTTTTTTTCTGTACAAACGCGTGTACGC
ATGTAACATTATACTGAAAACCTTGCTTGAGAAGGTTTTGGGACGCTCGGGTACCCAATTCGCCCTATAG
TGAGTCGTATTACGCGCGCTCACTGGCCGTCGTTTTACAACGTCGTGACTGGGAAAACCCTGGCGTTACC
CAACTTAATCGCCTTGCAGCACATCCCCCTTTCGCCAGCTGGCGTAATAGCGAAGAGGCCCGCACCGATC
GCCCTTCCCAACAGTTGCGCAGCCTGAATGGCGAATGGCGCG
[124 nt withheld, positions 1373-1496]
C
[91 nt withheld, positions 1498-1588]
A
[49 nt withheld, positions 1590-1638]
CCTTTGACGTTGGAGTCCACGTTCTTT
[37 nt withheld, positions 1666-1702]
ACCCTATCTCGGTCTATTCTTTTGATTTATAAGGGATTTTGCCGATTTCGGCCTATTGGTTAAAAAATGA
GCTGATTTAACAAAAATTTAACGCGAATTTTAACAAAATATTAACGTTTACAATTTCCTGATGCGGTATT
TTCTCCTTACGCATCTGTGCGGTATTTCACACCGCATAGGGTAATAACTGATATAATTAAATTGAAGCTC
TAATTTGTGAGTTTAGTATACATGCATTTACTTATAATACAGTTTTTTAGTTTTGCTGGCCGCATCTTCT
CAAATATGCTTCCCAGCCTGCTTTTCTGTAACGTTCACCCTCTACCTTAGCATCCCTTCCCTTTGCAAAT
AGTCCTCTTCCAACAATAATAATGTCAGATCCTGTAGAGACCACATCATCCACGGTTCTATACTGTTGAC
CCAATGCGTCTCCCTTGTCATCTAAACCCACACCGGGTGTCATAATCAACCAATCGTAACCTTCATCTCT
TCCACCCATGTCTCTTTGAGCAATAAAGCCGATAACAAAATCTTTGTCGCTCTTCGCAATGTCAACAGTA
CCCTTAGTATATTCTCCAGTAGATAGGGAGCCCTTGCATGACAATTCTGCTAACATCAAAAGGCCTCTAG
GTTCCTTTGTTACTTCTTCTGCCGCCTGCTTCAAACCGCTAACAATACCTGGGCCCACCACACCGTGTGC
ATTCGTAATGTCTGCCCATTCTGCTATTCTGTATACACCCGCAGAGTACTGCAATTTGACTGTATTACCA
ATGTCAGCAAATTTTCTGTCTTCGAAGAGTAAAAAATTGTACTTGGCGGATAATGCCTTTAGCGGCTTAA
CTGTGCCCTCCATGGAAAAATCAGTCAAGATATCCACATGTGTTTTTAGTAAACAAATTTTGGGACCTAA
TGCTTCAACTAACTCCAGTAATTCCTTGGTGGTACGAACATCCAATGAAGCACACAAGTTTGTTTGCTTT
TCGTGCATGATATTAAATAGCTTGGCAGCAACAGGACTAGGATGAGTAGCAGCACGTTCCTTATATGTAG
CTTTCGACATGATTTATCTTCGTTTCCTGCAGGTTTTTGTTCTGTGCAGTTGGGTTAAGAATACTGGGCA
ATTTCATGTTTCTTCAACACTACATATGCGTATATATACCAATCTAAGTCTGTGCTCCTTCCTTCGTTCT
TCCTTCTGTTCGGAGATTACCGAATCAAAAAAATTTCAAAGAAACCGAAATCAAAAAAAAGAATAAAAAA
AAAATGATGAATTGAATTGAAAAGCTGTGGTATGGTGCACTCTCAGTACAATCTGCTCTGATGCCGCATA
GTTAAGCCAGCCCCGACACCCGCCAACACCCGCTGACGCGCCCTGACGGGCTTGTCTGCTCCCGGCATCC
GCTTACAGACAAGCTGTGACCGTCTCCGGGAGCTGCATGTGTCAGAGGTTTTCACCGTCATCACCGAAAC
GCGCGAAGACGAAAGGGCCTCGTGATACGCCTATTTTTATAGGTTAATGTCATGATAATAATGGTTTCTT
AGGACGGATCGCTTGCCTGTAACTTACACGCGCCTCGTATCTTTTAATGATGGAATAATTTGGGAATTTA
CTCTGTGTTTATTTATTTTTATGTTTTGTATTTGGATTTTAGAAAGTAAATAAAGAAGGTAGAAGAGTTA
CGGAATGAAGAAAAAAAAATAAACAAAGGTTTAAAAAATTTCAACAAAAAGCGTACTTTACATATATATT
TATTAGACAAGAAAAGCAGATTAAATAGATATACATTCGATTAACGATAAGTAAAATGTAAAATCACAGG
ATTTTCGTGTGTGGTCTTCTACACAGACAAGATGAAACAATTCGGCATTAATACCTGAGAGCAGGAAGAG
CAAGATAAAAGGTAGTATTTGTTGGCGATCCCCCTAGAGTCTTTTACATCTTCGGAAAACAAAAACTATT
TTTTCTTTAATTTCTTTTTTTACTTTCTATTTTTAATTTATATATTTATATTAAAAAATTTAAATTATAA
TTATTTTTATAGCACGTGATGAAAAGGACCCAGGTGGCACTTTTCGGGGAAATGTGCGCGGAACCCCTAT
TTGTTTATTTTTCTAAATACATTCAAATATGTATCCGCTCATGAGACAATAACCCTGATAAATGCTTCAA
TAATATTGAAAAAGGAAGAGTATGAGTATTCAACATTTCCGTGTCGCCCTTATTCCCTTTTTTGCGGCAT
TTTGCCTTCCTGTTTTTGCTCACCCAGAAACGCTGGTGAAAGTAAAAGATGCTGAAGATCAGTTGGGTGC
ACGAGTGGGTTACATCGAACTGGATCTCAACAGCGGTAAGATCCTTGAGAGTTTTCGCCCCGAAGAACGT
TTTCCAATGATGAGCACTTTTAAAGTTCTGCTATGTGGCGCGGTATTATCCCGTATTGACGCCGGGCAAG
AGCAACTCGGTCGCCGCATACACTATTCTCAGAATGACTTGGTTGAGTACTCACCAGTCACAGAAAAGCA
TCTTACGGATGGCATGACAGTAAGAGAATTATGCAGTGCTGCCATAACCATGAGTGATAACACTGCGGCC
AACTTACTTCTGACAACGATCGGAGGACCGAAGGAGCTAACCGCTTTTTTGCACAACATGGGGGATCATG
TAACTCGCCTTGATCGTTGGGAACCGGAGCTGAATGAAGCCATACCAAACGACGAGCGTGACACCACGAT
GCCTGTAGCAATGGCAACAACGTTGCGCAAACTATTAACTGGCGAACTACTTACTCTAGCTTCCCGGCAA
CAATTAATAGACTGGATGGAGGCGGATAAAGTTGCAGGACCACTTCTGCGCTCGGCCCTTCCGGCTGGCT
GGTTTATTGCTGATAAATCTGGAGCCGGTGAGCGTGGGTCTCGCGGTATCATTGCAGCACTGGGGCCAGA
TGGTAAGCCCTCCCGTATCGTAGTTATCTACACGACGGGGAGTCAGGCAACTATGGATGAACGAAATAGA
CAGATCGCTGAGATAGGTGCCTCACTGATTAAGCATTGGTAACTGTCAGACCAAGTTTACTCATATATAC
TTTAGATTGATTTAAAACTTCATTTTTAATTTAAAAGGATCTAGGTGAAGATCCTTTTTGATAATCTCAT
GACCAAAATCCCTTAACGTGAGTTTTCGTTCCACTGAGCGTCAGACCCCGTAGAAAAGATCAAAGGATCT
TCTTGAGATCCTTTTTTTCTGCGCGTAATCTGCTGCTTGCAAACAAAAAAACCACCGCTACCAGCGGTGG
TTTGTTTGCCGGATCAAGAGCTACCAACTCTTTTTCCGAAGGTAACTGGCTTCAGCAGAGCGCAGATACC
AAATACTGTCCTTCTAGTGTAGCCGTAGTTAGGCCACCACTTCAAGAACTCTGTAGCACCGCCTACATAC
CTCGCTCTGCTAATCCTGTTACCAGTGGCTGCTGCCAGTGGCGATAAGTCGTGTCTTACCGGGTTGGACT
CAAGACGATAGTTACCGGATAAGGCGCAGCGGTCGGGCTGAACGGGGGGTTCGTGCACACAGCCCAGCTT
GGAGCGAACGACCTACACCGAACTGAGATACCTACAGCGTGAGCTATGAGAAAGCGCCACGCTTCCCGAA
GGGAGAAAGGCGGACAGGTATCCGGTAAGCGGCAGGGTCGGAACAGGAGAGCGCACGAGGGAGCTTCCAG
GGGGAAACGCCTGGTATCTTTATAGTCCTGTCGGGTTTCGCCACCTCTGACTTGAGCGTCGATTTTTGTG
ATGCTCGTCAGGGGGGCGGAGCCTATGGAAAAACGCCAGCAACGCGGCCTTTTTACGGTTCCTGGCCTTT
TGCTGGCCTTTTGCTCACATGTTCTTTCCTGCGTTATCCCCTGATTCTGTGGATAACCGTATTACCGCCT
TTGAGTGAGCTGATACCGCTCGCCGCAGCCGAACGACCGAGCGCAGCGAGTCAGTGAGCGAGGAAGCGGA
AGAGCGCCCAATACGCAAACCGCCTCTCCCCGCGCGTTGGCCGATTCATTAATGCAGCTGGCACGACAGG
TTTCCCGACTGGAAAGCGGGCAGTGAGCGCAACGCAATTAATGTGAGTTACCTCACTCATTAGGCACCCC
AGGCTTTACACTTTATGCTTCCGGCTCCTATGTTGTGTGGAATTGTGAGCGGATAACAATTTCACACAGG
AAACAGCTATGACCATGATTACGCCAAGCGCGCAATTAACCCTCACTAAAGGGAACAAAAGCTGGAGCTC
