>Addgene plasmid #59993 | Gal4pBS1-Pleum | addgene partial sequence | sequence record 99502 | pBR322ori-F 5'-GGGAAACGCCTGGTATCTTT-3'
TTTTTGTGATGCTCGTCAGGGGGGCGGAGCCTATGGAAAAACGCCAGCAACGCGGCCTTTTTACGGTTCC
TGGCCTTTTGCTGGCCTTTTGCTCACATGTTCTTTCCTGCGTTATCCCCTGATTCTGTGGATAACCGTAT
TACCGCCTTTGAGTGAGCTGATACCGCTCGCCGCAGCCGAACGACCGAGCGCAGCGAGTCAGTGAGCGAG
GAAGCGGAAGAGCGCCCAATACGCAAACCGCCTCTCCCCGCGCGTTGGCCGATTCATTAATGCAGCTGGC
ACGACAGGTTTCCCGACTGGAAAGCGGGCAGTGAGCGCAACGCAATTAATGTGAGTTAGCTCACTCATTA
GGCACCCCAGGCTTTACACTTTATGCTTCCGGCTCGTATGTTGTGTGGAATTGTGAGCGGATAACAATTT
CACACAGGAAACAGCTATGACCATGATTACGCCAAGCGCGCAATTAACCCTCACTAAAGGGAACAAAAGC
TGGAGCTCCGGGATCCTTGGCGCGCCCCTTAATTAACGGAAGCTTCGGATTAGAAGCCGCCGGTTTAAAC
CAATATTATTTAAGGACCTATTGTTTTTTCCAATAGGTGGTTAGCAATCGTCTTACTTTCTAACTTTTCT
TACCTTTTACATTTCAGCAATATATATATATATATTTCAAGGATATACCATTCTATCTAGAAAAATGTCT
AAAGGTGAAGAATTATTCACTGGTGTTGTCCCAATTTTGGTTGAATTAGATGGTGATGTTAATGGTCACA
AATTTTCTGTCTCCGGTGA
