>Addgene plasmid #59993 | Gal4pBS1-Pleum | addgene partial sequence | sequence record 99523 | yGFP-R 5'-GCATCACCTTCACCTTCACC-3'
CCATCTAATTCAACCAAAATTGGGACAACACCAGTGAATAATTCTTCACCTTTAGACATTTTTCTAGATA
GAATGGTATATCCTTGAAATATATATATATATATTGCTGAAATGTAAAAGGTAAGAAAAGTTAGAAAGTA
AGACGATTGCTAACCACCTATTGGAAAAAACAATAGGTCCTTAAATAATATTGGTTTAAACCGGCGGCTT
CTAATCCGAAGCTTCCGTTAATTAAGGGGCGCGCCAAGGATCCCGGAGCTCCAGCTTTTGTTCCCTTTAG
TGAGGGTTAATTGCGCGCTTGGCGTAATCATGGTCATAGCTGTTTCCTGTGTGAAATTGTTATCCGCTCA
CAATTCCACACAACATACGAGCCGGAAGCATAAAGTGTAAAGCCTGGGGTGCCTAATGAGTGAGCTAACT
CACATTAATTGCGTTGCGCTCACTGCCCGCTTTCCAGTCGGGAAACCTGTCGTGCCAGCTGCATTAATGA
ATCGGCCAACGCGCGGGGAGAGGCGGTTTGCGTATTGGGCGCTCTTCCGCTTCCTCGCTCACTGACTCGC
TGCGCTCGGTCGTTCGGCTGCGGCGAGCGGTATCAGCTCACTCAAAGGCGGTAATACGGTTATCCACAGA
ATCAGGGGATAACGCAGGAAAGAACATGTGAGCAAAAGGCCAGCAAAAGGCCAGGAACCGTAAAAAG
